>Addgene plasmid #243955 | pUPD3_RBS_J61106 | addgene full sequence | sequence record 487786 | Addgene NGS Result
GGTCTCGCAAAGAGAAAGATAGGAGACACTGAATGCGAGACCACTCATCGCCCAATCACTAGTGAATTCG
TTCTATAGTGTCACCTAAATACCATAGAGCCGTTGGTCATAGCTGTTTCCTGTCCAGGCATCATGACACG
GTTATCCACAGAATCAGGGGATAACGCAGGAAAGAACATGTGAGCAAAAGGCCAGCAAAAGGCCAGGAAC
CGTAAAAAGGCCGCGTTGCTGGCGTTTTTCCATAGGCTCCGCCCCCCTGACGAGCATCACAAAAATCGAC
GCTCAAGTCAGAGGTGGCGAAACCCGACAGGACTATAAAGATACCAGGCGTTTCCCCCTGGAAGCTCCCT
CGTGCGCTCTCCTGTTCCGACCCTGCCGCTTACCGGATACCTGTCCGCCTTTCTCCCTTCGGGAAGCGTG
GCGCTTTCTCATAGCTCACGCTGTAGGTATCTCAGTTCGGTGTAGGTCGTTCGCTCCAAGCTGGGCTGTG
TGCACGAACCCCCCGTTCAGCCCGACCGCTGCGCCTTATCCGGTAACTATCGTCTTGAGTCCAACCCGGT
AAGACACGACTTATCGCCACTGGCAGCAGCCACTGGTAACAGGATTAGCAGAGCGAGGTATGTAGGCGGT
GCTACAGAGTTCTTGAAGTGGTGGCCTAACTACGGCTACACTAGAAGAACAGTATTTGGTATCTGCGCTC
TGCTGAAGCCAGTTACCTTCGGAAAAAGAGTTGGTAGCTCTTGATCCGGCAAACAAACCACCGCTGGTAG
CGGTGGTTTTTTTGTTTGCAAGCAGCAGATTACGCGCAGAAAAAAAGGATCTCAAGAAGATCCTTTGATC
TTTTCTACGGGGTCTGACGCTCAGTGGAACGAAAACTCACGTTAAGGGATTTTGGTCATGAGATTATCAA
AAAGGATCTTCACCTAGATCCTTTTGTGATGATCGGCACGTAAGAGGTTCCAACTTTCACCATAATGAAA
TAAGATCACTACCGGGCGTATTTTTTGAGTTATCGAGATTTTCAGGAGCTAAGGAAGCTAAAATGGAGAA
AAAAATCACTGGATATACCACCGTTGATATATCCCAATGGCATCGTAAAGAACATTTTGAGGCATTTCAG
TCAGTTGCTCAATGTACCTATAACCAGACCGTTCAGCTGGATATTACGGCCTTTTTAAAGACCGTAAAGA
AAAATAAGCACAAGTTTTATCCGGCCTTTATTCACATTCTTGCCCGCCTGATGAATGCTCATCCGGAATT
CCGTATGGCAATGAAAGACGGTGAGCTGGTGATATGGGATAGTGTTCACCCTTGTTACACCGTTTTCCAT
GAGCAAACTGAAACGTTTTCATCGCTCTGGAGTGAATACCACGACGATTTCCGGCAGTTTCTACACATAT
ATTCGCAAGATGTGGCGTGTTACGGTGAAAACCTGGCCTATTTCCCTAAAGGGTTTATTGAGAATATGTT
TTTCGTGTCAGCCAATCCCTGGGTGAGTTTCACCAGTTTTGATTTAAACGTGGCCAATATGGACAACTTC
TTCGCCCCCGTTTTCACCATGGGCAAATATTATACGCAAGGCGACAAGGTGCTGATGCCGCTGGCGATTC
AGGTTCATCATGCCGTTTGTGATGGCTTCCATGTCGGCAGAATGCTTAATGAATTACAACAGTACTGCGA
TGAGTGGCAGGGCGGGGCGTAATTTTTTTAAGGCAGTTATTGGTGCCCTTAAACGCCTGGTTGCTACGCC
TGAATAAGTGATAATAAGCGGATGAATGGCAGAAATTCGATGATAAGCTGTCAAACATGATGT
[125 nt withheld, positions 1814-1938]
C
[91 nt withheld, positions 1940-2030]
AGGGTGATGGTTCACGTAGTGGGCCAGCGCCCTGATAGACGGTTTTTCGCCCTTTGACGTTGGAGTCCAC
GTTCTTT
[37 nt withheld, positions 2108-2144]
ACCCTATCTCGGTCTATTCTTTTGATTTATAAGGGATTTTGCCGATTTCGGCCTATTGGTTAAAAAATGA
GCTGATTTAACAAAAATTTAACGCGAATTTTAACAAAATATTAACGCTTACAATTTTAACATTGTAGAAA
CGCATGTAAAACGACGGCCAGTGAATTGTAATACGACTCACTATAGGGTGAATTCCGCTTAGGACCTTAG
ATATTGATCTCAA
Features (pLannotate 1.2.2; 8 found; start..end, strand, type, name):
     72..90      -  promoter       SP6 promoter: promoter for bacteriophage SP6 RNA polymerase
    237..825     -  rep_origin     ori: high-copy-number ColE1/pMB1/pBR322/pUC origin of replication
    940..1042    +  promoter       cat promoter: promoter of the E. coli cat gene encoding chloramphenicol acetyltransferase
   1043..1699    +  CDS            cat: CAT_ECOLX - Experimental evidence at protein level: Swiss-Prot protein existence level 1. This enzyme is an effector of chloramphenicol resistance in bacteria. From Escherichia coli. This protein is used as a marker in many commonly used cloning vectors, such as pACYC184.
   1787..1804    -  promoter       tet promoter (fragment): E. coli promoter for tetracycline efflux protein gene
   1815..2270    +  rep_origin     f1 ori (sequence partly withheld): f1 bacteriophage origin of replication; arrow indicates direction of (+) strand synthesis
   2289..2310    -  CDS            lacZα (fragment): LacZα fragment of β-galactosidase; lacZ fragment
   2313..2331    +  promoter       T7 promoter: promoter for bacteriophage T7 RNA polymerase
