[The description below was written by a language model from this plasmid's Addgene catalogue record and pLannotate feature annotations shown in this document.]
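Description:
pUPD3_RBS_J61106 is a small (about 2.4 kb) part-storage plasmid from a GoldenBraid2.0 toolkit developed for E. coli and other enteric bacteria. It is built on the pUPD3 backbone, the universal part domestication vector used in the GoldenBraid system to hold individual basic parts before they are assembled into transcriptional units. The plasmid replicates in E. coli from a high-copy ColE1/pUC-type origin and is selected with chloramphenicol through a cat gene driven by its native cat promoter. An f1 bacteriophage origin is also present, a common backbone element that permits single-stranded DNA production with helper phage.

The payload is a 20 bp synthetic ribosome binding site, J61106, inserted by Golden Gate cloning. This short part was not picked up as a named feature in the automated annotation, but it presumably sits in the cloning region bracketed by the T7 and SP6 phage promoters, next to a short residual fragment of lacZα. That remnant is consistent with a lacZα screening cassette having been replaced by the part during cloning, although the record does not say so explicitly. A short tet promoter fragment is also annotated in the backbone and appears to be vestigial.

Although catalogued as a bacterial expression vector, the plasmid carries no coding sequence or promoter of its own for expression. It serves as a donor of a standardised translation initiation element that can be released by type IIS restriction digestion and combined with promoter, coding sequence and terminator parts in GoldenBraid assemblies, for instance to set or vary translation strength in bacterial expression constructs. The record does not state the relative strength of this RBS.
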