Addgene plasmid #243955: pUPD3_RBS_J61106
Purpose: GoldenBraid2.0 Ribosome binding site.
Depositing lab: Christophe Herman. Depositing organization: Baylor College of Medicine. Publication: GoldenBraid2.0 E. coli: a comprehensive and characterized toolkit for enterics. Cooke MB, Welch KT, Ramirez LD, Wen AX, Marciano DC, Herman C. Synth Biol (Oxf). 2025 Aug 14;10(1):ysaf015. doi: 10.1093/synbio/ysaf015. eCollection 2025. PubMed 40927394.
Backbone
  Vector backbone: pUPD3
  Vector type: Bacterial Expression
Growth in bacteria
  Bacterial resistance: Chloramphenicol, 25 μg/mL
  Growth temperature: 37°C
  Growth strain: DH5alpha
  Copy number: High Copy
Gene/Insert
  Gene/Insert name: J61106
  Species: Synthetic
  Insert size (bp): 20
  Cloning method: Golden Gate
Terms and licenses: Academic/Nonprofit Terms; Industry Terms: Not Available to Industry
How to cite: pUPD3_RBS_J61106 was a gift from Christophe Herman (Addgene plasmid # 243955 ; http://n2t.net/addgene:243955 ; RRID:Addgene_243955)
